Addgene plasmid #41292: TAL3118
Depositing lab: Keith Joung. Publication: Targeted gene disruption in somatic zebrafish cells using engineered TALENs. Sander JD, Cade L, Khayter C, Reyon D, Peterson RT, Joung JK, Yeh JR. Nat Biotechnol. 2011 Aug 5;29(8):697-8. doi: 10.1038/nbt.1934. PubMed 21822241.
Backbone
  Vector backbone: JDS71
  Backbone manufacturer: Addgene plasmid #32287
  Backbone size w/o insert (bp): 6447
  Vector type: Mammalian Expression ; T7
Growth in bacteria
  Bacterial resistance: Ampicillin, 100 μg/mL
  Growth temperature: 37°C
  Growth strain: XL1 Blue
  Copy number: High Copy
Gene/Insert
  Gene/Insert name: ZebrafishCommunity-meis3-Left (alt name: meis3)
  Species: D. rerio (zebrafish)
  Insert size (bp): 1640
  Entrez Gene: meis3 (a.k.a. NH10, fc22g05, id:ibd3530, meis3.1, wu:fc22g05)
  Promoter: CMV
  Tag / fusion protein: 3X Flag (N terminal on backbone); WT FOKI (C terminal on backbone)
  Cloning method: Restriction Enzyme; 5′ cloning site N/A (destroyed during cloning); 3′ cloning site N/A (destroyed during cloning)
  Sequencing primers: 5′ CMV-F; 3′ BGH-rev
Terms and licenses: Academic/Nonprofit Terms; Industry Terms: Not Available to Industry
Depositor comments: Target binding site: TTGGTGCAGTACCCAGGC It is strongly recommended that users perform a diagnostic digest to verify this plasmid prior to use. For example, a double digest of the plasmid with BamHI and KpnI should result in two bands at 2.3kb and 5.8kb.
How to cite: TAL3118 was a gift from Keith Joung (Addgene plasmid # 41292 ; http://n2t.net/addgene:41292 ; RRID:Addgene_41292)
