[The description below was written by a language model from this plasmid's Addgene catalogue record.]
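Description:
TAL3118 is a TALEN expression plasmid encoding the left-hand monomer of a nuclease pair designed against the zebrafish (D. rerio) meis3 gene. It is built on the JDS71 backbone, a roughly 6.4 kb mammalian expression vector that also carries a T7 promoter. In bacteria it is maintained as a high-copy plasmid under ampicillin selection. The record does not include a feature table, so the origin of replication and other backbone elements beyond those listed are not documented here, although the use of a BGH reverse sequencing primer suggests a BGH polyadenylation region downstream of the coding sequence.

The insert of about 1.6 kb is an engineered array of TAL effector repeats that specifies recognition of an 18-nucleotide half-site in meis3. It was cloned by restriction enzyme methods into sites that were destroyed in the process. The array lies in frame with backbone-encoded elements: an N-terminal 3X FLAG epitope for detection and a C-terminal wild-type FokI cleavage domain. Because FokI must dimerise to cut DNA, this construct is meant to be used with a matching right-hand TALEN that binds the opposite strand nearby. The two FokI domains then meet over the spacer and make a double-strand break, and error-prone repair of that break can produce disruptive indels.

The CMV promoter drives expression in transfected cells. The T7 designation indicates the plasmid can also serve as a template for in vitro transcription, which fits mRNA delivery into zebrafish embryos for targeted gene disruption, the application described in the associated publication. The depositor recommends a diagnostic digest to verify the plasmid before use.
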