>Addgene plasmid #41292 | TAL3118 | depositor partial sequence | sequence record 54931 | TAL3118 sequence 2430 bps
TCTAGAGCTAGCACCATGGACTACAAAGACCATGACGGTGATTATAAAGATCATGACATCGATTACAAGG
ATGACGATGACAAGATGGCCCCCAAGAAGAAGAGGAAGGTGGGCATTCACCGCGGGGTACCTATGGTGGA
CTTGAGGACACTCGGTTATTCGCAACAGCAACAGGAGAAAATCAAGCCTAAGGTCAGGAGCACCGTCGCG
CAACACCACGAGGCGCTTGTGGGGCATGGCTTCACTCATGCGCATATTGTCGCGCTTTCACAGCACCCTG
CGGCGCTTGGGACGGTGGCTGTCAAATACCAAGATATGATTGCGGCCCTGCCCGAAGCCACGCACGAGGC
AATTGTAGGGGTCGGTAAACAGTGGTCGGGAGCGCGAGCACTTGAGGCGCTGCTGACTGTGGCGGGTGAG
CTTAGGGGGCCTCCGCTCCAGCTCGACACCGGGCAGCTGCTGAAGATCGCGAAGAGAGGGGGAGTAACAG
CGGTAGAGGCAGTGCACGCCTGGCGCAATGCGCTCACCGGGGCCCCCTTGAACCTGACCCCAGACCAGGT
AGTCGCAATCGCGTCAAACGGAGGGGGAAAGCAAGCCCTGGAAACCGTGCAAAGGTTGTTGCCGGTCCTT
TGTCAAGACCACGGCCTTACACCGGAGCAAGTCGTGGCCATTGCAAATAATAACGGTGGCAAACAGGCTC
TTGAGACGGTTCAGAGACTTCTCCCAGTTCTCTGTCAAGCCCACGGGCTGACTCCCGATCAAGTTGTAGC
GATTGCGAATAACAATGGAGGGAAACAAGCATTGGAGACTGTCCAACGGCTCCTTCCCGTGTTGTGTCAA
GCCCACGGTTTGACGCCTGCACAAGTGGTCGCCATCGCCTCGAATGGCGGCGGTAAGCAGGCGCTGGAAA
CAGTACAGCGCCTGCTGCCTGTACTGTGCCAGGATCATGGACTGACCCCAGACCAGGTAGTCGCAATCGC
GAACAATAATGGGGGAAAGCAAGCCCTGGAAACCGTGCAAAGGTTGTTGCCGGTCCTTTGTCAAGACCAC
GGCCTTACACCGGAGCAAGTCGTGGCCATTGCATCCCACGACGGTGGCAAACAGGCTCTTGAGACGGTTC
AGAGACTTCTCCCAGTTCTCTGTCAAGCCCACGGGCTGACTCCCGATCAAGTTGTAGCGATTGCGTCGAA
CATTGGAGGGAAACAAGCATTGGAGACTGTCCAACGGCTCCTTCCCGTGTTGTGTCAAGCCCACGGTTTG
ACGCCTGCACAAGTGGTCGCCATCGCCAACAACAACGGCGGTAAGCAGGCGCTGGAAACAGTACAGCGCC
TGCTGCCTGTACTGTGCCAGGATCATGGACTGACCCCAGACCAGGTAGTCGCAATCGCGTCAAACGGAGG
GGGAAAGCAAGCCCTGGAAACCGTGCAAAGGTTGTTGCCGGTCCTTTGTCAAGACCACGGCCTTACACCG
GAGCAAGTCGTGGCCATTGCAAGCAACATCGGTGGCAAACAGGCTCTTGAGACGGTTCAGAGACTTCTCC
CAGTTCTCTGTCAAGCCCACGGGCTGACTCCCGATCAAGTTGTAGCGATTGCGTCGCATGACGGAGGGAA
ACAAGCATTGGAGACTGTCCAACGGCTCCTTCCCGTGTTGTGTCAAGCCCACGGTTTGACGCCTGCACAA
GTGGTCGCCATCGCCAGCCATGATGGCGGTAAGCAGGCGCTGGAAACAGTACAGCGCCTGCTGCCTGTAC
TGTGCCAGGATCATGGACTGACCCCAGACCAGGTAGTCGCAATCGCGTCACATGACGGGGGAAAGCAAGC
CCTGGAAACCGTGCAAAGGTTGTTGCCGGTCCTTTGTCAAGACCACGGCCTTACACCGGAGCAAGTCGTG
GCCATTGCAAGCAACATCGGTGGCAAACAGGCTCTTGAGACGGTTCAGAGACTTCTCCCAGTTCTCTGTC
AAGCCCACGGGCTGACTCCCGATCAAGTTGTAGCGATTGCGAATAACAATGGAGGGAAACAAGCATTGGA
GACTGTCCAACGGCTCCTTCCCGTGTTGTGTCAAGCCCACGGTTTGACGCCTGCACAAGTGGTCGCCATC
GCCAACAACAACGGCGGTAAGCAGGCGCTGGAAACAGTACAGCGCCTGCTGCCTGTACTGTGCCAGGATC
ATGGACTGACACCCGAACAGGTGGTCGCCATTGCTTCCCACGACGGAGGACGGCCAGCCTTGGAGTCCAT
CGTAGCCCAATTGTCCAGGCCCGATCCCGCGTTGGCTGCGTTAACGAATGACCATCTGGTGGCGTTGGCA
TGTCTTGGTGGACGACCCGCGCTCGATGCAGTCAAAAAGGGTCTGCCTCATGCTCCCGCATTGATCAAAA
GAACCAACCGGCGGATTCCCGAGAGAACTTCCCATCGAGTCGCGGGATCC
