>Addgene plasmid #41292 | TAL3118 | addgene partial sequence | sequence record 56053 | JDS-TALEN-F 5'-TAGGGGTCGGTAAACAGTGG-3'
TGTGGCGGGTGAGCTTAGGGGGCCTCCGCTCCAGCTCGACACCGGGCAGCTGCTGAAGATCGCGAAGAGA
GGGGGAGTAACAGCGGTAGAGGCAGTGCACGCCTGGCGCAATGCGCTCACCGGGGCCCCCTTGAACCTGA
CCCCAGACCAGGTAGTCGCAATCGCGTCAAACGGAGGGGGAAAGCAAGCCCTGGAAACCGTGCAAAGGTT
GTTGCCGGTCCTTTGTCAAGACCACGGCCTTACACCGGAGCAAGTCGTGGCCATTGCAAATAATAACGGT
GGCAAACAGGCTCTTGAGACGGTTCAGAGACTTCTCCCAGTTCTCTGTCAAGCCCACGGGCTGACTCCCG
ATCAAGTTGTAGCGATTGCGAATAACAATGGAGGGAAACAAGCATTGGAGACTGTCCAACGGCTCCTTCC
CGTGTTGTGTCAAGCCCACGGTTTGACGCCTGCACAAGTGGTCGCCATCGCCTCGAATGGCGGCGGTAAG
CAGGCGCTGGAAACAGTACAGCGCCTGCTGCCTGTACTGTGCCAGGATCATGGACTGACCCCAGACCAGG
TAGTCGCAATCGCGAACAATAATGGGGGAAAGCAAGCCCTGGAAACCGTGCAAAGGTTGTTGCCGGTCCT
TTGTCAAGACCACGGCCTTACACCGGAGCAAGTCGTGGCCATTGCATCCCACGACGGTGGCAAACAGGCT
CTTGAGACGGTTCAGAGACTTCTCCCAGTTCTCTGTCAAGCCCACGGGCTGACTCCCGATCAAGTTGTAG
CGATTGCGTCGAACATTGGAGGGAAACAAGCATTGGAGACTGTCCAACGGCTCCTTCCCGTGTTGTGTCA
AGCCCACGGTTTGACGCCTGCACAAGTGGTCGCCATCGCCAACAACAACGGCGGTAAGCAGGCGCTGGAA
ACAGTACAGCGCCTGCTGCCTGTACTGTGCC
